>Addgene plasmid #176981 | KCNJ15_pcDNA6.2/EmGFP-Bsd | addgene full sequence | sequence record 350534 | Addgene NGS Result
GACGGATCGGGAGATCTCCCGATCCCCTATGGTGCACTCTCAGTACAATCTGCTCTGATGCCGCATAGTT
AAGCCAGTATCTGCTCCCTGCTTGTGTGTTGGAGGTCGCTGAGTAGTGCGCGAGCAAAATTTAAGCTACA
ACAAGGCAAGGCTTGACCGACAATTGCATGAAGAATCTGCTTAGGGTTAGGCGTTTTGCGCTGCTTCGCG
ATGTACGGGCCAGATATACGCGTTGACATTGATTATTGACTAGTTATTAATAGTAATCAATTACGGGGTC
ATTAGTTCATAGCCCATATATGGAGTTCCGCGTTACATAACTTACGGTAAATGGCCCGCCTGGCTGACCG
CCCAACGACCCCCGCCCATTGACGTCAATAATGACGTATGTTCCCATAGTAACGCCAATAGGGACTTTCC
ATTGACGTCAATGGGTGGAGTATTTACGGTAAACTGCCCACTTGGCAGTACATCAAGTGTATCATATGCC
AAGTACGCCCCCTATTGACGTCAATGACGGTAAATGGCCCGCCTGGCATTATGCCCAGTACATGACCTTA
TGGGACTTTCCTACTTGGCAGTACATCTACGTATTAGTCATCGCTATTACCATGGTGATGCGGTTTTGGC
AGTACATCAATGGGCGTGGATAGCGGTTTGACTCACGGGGATTTCCAAGTCTCCACCCCATTGACGTCAA
TGGGAGTTTGTTTTGGCACCAAAATCAACGGGACTTTCCAAAATGTCGTAACAACTCCGCCCCATTGACG
CAAATGGGCGGTAGGCGTGTACGGTGGGAGGTCTATATAAGCAGAGCTCTCTGGCTAACTAGAGAACCCA
CTGCTTACTGGCTTATCGAAATTAATACGACTCACTATAGGGAGACCCAAGCTGGCTAGTTAAGCTATCA
ACAAGTTTGTACAAAAAAGCAGGCACCATGGATGCCATTCACATCGGCATGTCCAGCACCCCCCTGGTGA
AGCACACTGCTGGGGCTGGGCTCAAGGCCAACAGACCCCGCGTCATGTCCAAGAGTGGGCACAGCAACGT
GAGAATTGACAAAGTGGATGGCATATACCTACTCTACCTGCAAGACCTGTGGACCACAGTTATCGACATG
AAGTGGAGATACAAACTCACCCTGTTCGCTGCCACTTTTGTGATGACCTGGTTCCTTTTTGGAGTCATCT
ACTATGCCATCGCGTTTATTCATGGGGACTTAGAACCCGGTGAGCCCATTTCAAATCATACCCCCTGCAT
CATGAAAGTGGACTCTCTCACTGGGGCGTTTCTCTTTTCCCTGGAATCCCAGACAACCATTGGCTATGGA
GTCCGTTCCATCACAGAGGAATGTCCTCATGCCATCTTCCTGTTGGTTGCTCAGTTGGTCATCACGACCT
TGATTGAGATCTTCATCACCGGAACCTTCCTGGCCAAAATCGCCAGACCCAAAAAGCGGGCTGAGACCAT
CAAGTTCAGCCACTGTGCAGTCATCACCAAGCAGAATGGGAAGCTGTGCTTGGTGATTCAGGTAGCCAAT
ATGAGGAAGAGCCTCTTGATTCAGTGCCAGCTCTCTGGCAAGCTCCTGCAGACCCACGTCACCAAGGAGG
GGGAGCGGATTCTCCTCAACCAAGCCACTGTCAAATTCCACGTGGACTCCTCCTCTGAGAGCCCCTTCCT
CATTCTGCCCATGACATTCTACCATGTGCTGGATGAGACGAGCCCCCTGAGAGACCTCACACCCCAAAAC
CTAAAGGAGAAGGAGTTTGAGCTTGTGGTCCTCCTCAATGCCACTGTGGAATCCACCAGCGCTGTCTGCC
AGAGCCGAACATCTTATATCCCAGAGGAAATCTACTGGGGTTTTGAGTTTGTGCCTGTGGTATCTCTCTC
CAAAAATGGAAAATATGTGGCTGATTTCAGTCAGTTTGAACAGATTCGGAAAAGCCCAGATTGCACATTT
TACTGTGCAGATTCTGAGAAACAGCAACTCGAGGAGAAGTACAGGCAGGAGGATCAGAGGGAAAGAGAAC
TGAGGACACTTTTATTACAACAGAGCAATGTCTGAAACCCAGCTTTCTTGTACAAAGTGGTTGATCTAGA
GGGCCCGCGGTTCGAAGGTAAGCCTATCCCTAACCCTCTCCTCGGTCTCGATTCTACGCGTACCGGTTAG
TAATGAGTTTAAACGGGGGAGGCTAACTGAAACACGGAAGGAGACAATACCGGAAGGAACCCGCGCTATG
ACGGCAATAAAAAGACAGAATAAAACGCACGGGTGTTGGGTCGTTTGTTCATAAACGCGGGGTTCGGTCC
CAGGGCTGGCACTCTGTCGATACCCCACCGAGACCCCATTGGGGCCAATACGCCCGCGTTTCTTCCTTTT
CCCCACCCCACCCCCCAAGTTCGGGTGAAGGCCCAGGGCTCGCAGCCAACGTCGGGGCGGCAGGCCCTGC
CATAGCAGATCTGCGCAGCTGGGGCTCTAGGGGGTATCCCC
[124 nt withheld, positions 2492-2615]
C
[91 nt withheld, positions 2617-2707]
A
[49 nt withheld, positions 2709-2757]
CCTTTGACGTTGGAGTCCACGTTCTTT
[37 nt withheld, positions 2785-2821]
ACCCTATCTCGGTCTATTCTTTTGATTTATAAGGGATTTTGCCGATTTCGGCCTATTGGTTAAAAAATGA
GCTGATTTAACAAAAATTTAACGCGAATTATCCTCGAGCTACCGGGTAGGGGAGGCGCTTTTCCCAAGGC
AGTCTGGAGCATGCGCTTTAGCAGCCCCGCTGGGCACTTGGCGCTACACAAGTGGCCTCTGGCCTCGCAC
ACATTCCACATCCACCGGTAGGCGCCAACCGGCTCCGTTCTTTGGTGGCCCCTTCGCGCCACCTTCTACT
CCTCCCCTAGTCAGGAAGTTCCCCCCCGCCCCGCAGCTCGCGTCGTGCAGGACGTGACAAATGGAAGTAG
CACGTCTCACTAGTCTCGTGCAGATGGACAGCACCGCTGAGCAATGGAAGCGGGTAGGCCTTTGGGGCAG
CGGCCAATAGCAGCTTTGCTCCTTCGCTTTCTGGGCTCAGAGGCTGGGAAGGGGTGGGTCCGGGGGCGGG
CTCAGGGGCGGGCTCAGGGGCGGGGCGGGCGCCCGAAGGTCCTCCGGAGGCCCGGCATTCTGCACGCTTC
AAAAGCGCACGTCTGCCGCGCTGTTCTCCTCTTCCTCATCTCCGGGCCTTTCGACTCTAGACACGTGTTG
ACAATTAATCATCGGCATAGTATATCGGCATAGTATAATACGACAAGGTGAGGAACTAAACCATGGTGAG
CAAGGGCGAGGAGCTGTTCACCGGGGTGGTGCCCATCCTGGTCGAGCTGGACGGCGACGTAAACGGCCAC
AAGTTCAGCGTGTCCGGCGAGGGCGAGGGCGATGCCACCTACGGCAAGCTGACCCTGAAGTTCATCTGCA
CCACCGGCAAGCTGCCCGTGCCCTGGCCCACCCTCGTGACCACCTTCACCTACGGCGTGCAGTGCTTCGC
CCGCTACCCCGACCACATGAAGCAGCACGACTTCTTCAAGTCCGCCATGCCCGAAGGCTACGTCCAGGAG
CGCACCATCTTCTTCAAGGACGACGGCAACTACAAGACCCGCGCCGAGGTGAAGTTCGAGGGCGACACCC
TGGTGAACCGCATCGAGCTGAAGGGCATCGACTTCAAGGAGGACGGCAACATCCTGGGGCACAAGCTGGA
GTACAACTACAACAGCCACAAGGTCTATATCACCGCCGACAAGCAGAAGAACGGCATCAAGGTGAACTTC
AAGACCCGCCACAACATCGAGGACGGCAGCGTGCAGCTCGCCGACCACTACCAGCAGAACACCCCCATCG
GCGACGGCCCCGTGCTGCTGCCCGACAACCACTACCTGAGCACCCAGTCCGCCCTGAGCAAAGACCCCAA
CGAGAAGCGCGATCACATGGTCCTGCTGGAGTTCGTGACCGCCGCCGGGATCACTCTCGGCATGGACGAG
CTGTACAAGGCCAAGCCTTTGTCTCAAGAAGAATCCACCCTCATTGAAAGAGCAACGGCTACAATCAACA
GCATCCCCATCTCTGAAGACTACAGCGTCGCCAGCGCAGCTCTCTCTAGCGACGGCCGCATCTTCACTGG
TGTCAATGTATATCATTTTACTGGGGGACCTTGTGCAGAACTCGTGGTGCTGGGCACTGCTGCTGCTGCG
GCAGCTGGCAACCTGACTTGTATCGTCGCGATCGGAAATGAGAACAGGGGCATCTTGAGCCCCTGCGGAC
GGTGCCGACAGGTGCTTCTCGATCTGCATCCTGGGATCAAAGCCATAGTGAAGGACAGTGATGGACAGCC
GACGGCAGTTGGGATTCGTGAATTGCTGCCCTCTGGTTATGTGTGGGAGGGCTAAGCACTTCGTGGCCGA
GGAGCAGGACTGACACGTGCTACGAGATTTCGATTCCACCGCCGCCTTCTATGAAAGGTTGGGCTTCGGA
ATCGTTTTCCGGGACGCCGGCTGGATGATCCTCCAGCGCGGGGATCTCATGCTGGAGTTCTTCGCCCACC
CCAACTTGTTTATTGCAGCTTATAATGGTTACAAATAAAGCAATAGCATCACAAATTTCACAAATAAAGC
ATTTTTTTCACTGCATTCTAGTTGTGGTTTGTCCAAACTCATCAATGTATCTTATCATGTCTGTATACCG
TCGACCTCTAGCTAGAGCTTGGCGTAATCATGGTCATAGCTGTTTCCTGTGTGAAATTGTTATCCGCTCA
CAATTCCACACAACATACGAGCCGGAAGCATAAAGTGTAAAGCCTGGGGTGCCTAATGAGTGAGCTAACT
CACATTAATTGCGTTGCGCTCACTGCCCGCTTTCCAGTCGGGAAACCTGTCGTGCCAGCTGCATTAATGA
ATCGGCCAACGCGCGGGGAGAGGCGGTTTGCGTATTGGGCGCTCTTCCGCTTCCTCGCTCACTGACTCGC
TGCGCTCGGTCGTTCGGCTGCGGCGAGCGGTATCAGCTCACTCAAAGGCGGTAATACGGTTATCCACAGA
ATCAGGGGATAACGCAGGAAAGAACATGTGAGCAAAAGGCCAGCAAAAGGCCAGGAACCGTAAAAAGGCC
GCGTTGCTGGCGTTTTTCCATAGGCTCCGCCCCCCTGACGAGCATCACAAAAATCGACGCTCAAGTCAGA
GGTGGCGAAACCCGACAGGACTATAAAGATACCAGGCGTTTCCCCCTGGAAGCTCCCTCGTGCGCTCTCC
TGTTCCGACCCTGCCGCTTACCGGATACCTGTCCGCCTTTCTCCCTTCGGGAAGCGTGGCGCTTTCTCAT
AGCTCACGCTGTAGGTATCTCAGTTCGGTGTAGGTCGTTCGCTCCAAGCTGGGCTGTGTGCACGAACCCC
CCGTTCAGCCCGACCGCTGCGCCTTATCCGGTAACTATCGTCTTGAGTCCAACCCGGTAAGACACGACTT
ATCGCCACTGGCAGCAGCCACTGGTAACAGGATTAGCAGAGCGAGGTATGTAGGCGGTGCTACAGAGTTC
TTGAAGTGGTGGCCTAACTACGGCTACACTAGAAGAACAGTATTTGGTATCTGCGCTCTGCTGAAGCCAG
TTACCTTCGGAAAAAGAGTTGGTAGCTCTTGATCCGGCAAACAAACCACCGCTGGTAGCGGTGGTTTTTT
TGTTTGCAAGCAGCAGATTACGCGCAGAAAAAAAGGATCTCAAGAAGATCCTTTGATCTTTTCTACGGGG
TCTGACGCTCAGTGGAACGAAAACTCACGTTAAGGGATTTTGGTCATGAGATTATCAAAAAGGATCTTCA
CCTAGATCCTTTTAAATTAAAAATGAAGTTTTAAATCAATCTAAAGTATATATGAGTAAACTTGGTCTGA
CAGTTACCAATGCTTAATCAGTGAGGCACCTATCTCAGCGATCTGTCTATTTCGTTCATCCATAGTTGCC
TGACTCCCCGTCGTGTAGATAACTACGATACGGGAGGGCTTACCATCTGGCCCCAGTGCTGCAATGATAC
CGCGAGACCCACGCTCACCGGCTCCAGATTTATCAGCAATAAACCAGCCAGCCGGAAGGGCCGAGCGCAG
AAGTGGTCCTGCAACTTTATCCGCCTCCATCCAGTCTATTAATTGTTGCCGGGAAGCTAGAGTAAGTAGT
TCGCCAGTTAATAGTTTGCGCAACGTTGTTGCCATTGCTACAGGCATCGTGGTGTCACGCTCGTCGTTTG
GTATGGCTTCATTCAGCTTCGGTTCCCAACGATCAAGGCGAGTTACATGATCCCCCATGTTGTGCAAAAA
AGCGGTTAGCTCCTTCGGTCCTCCGATCGTTGTCAGAAGTAAGTTGGCCGCAGTGTTATCACTCATGGTT
ATGGCAGCACTGCATAATTCTCTTACTGTCATGCCATCCGTAAGATGCTTTTCTGTGACTGGTGAGTACT
CAACCAAGTCATTCTGAGAATAGTGTATGCGGCGACCGAGTTGCTCTTGCCCGGCGTCAATACGGGATAA
TACCGCGCCACATAGCAGAACTTTAAAAGTGCTCATCATTGGAAAACGTTCTTCGGGGCGAAAACTCTCA
AGGATCTTACCGCTGTTGAGATCCAGTTCGATGTAACCCACTCGTGCACCCAACTGATCTTCAGCATCTT
TTACTTTCACCAGCGTTTCTGGGTGAGCAAAAACAGGAAGGCAAAATGCCGCAAAAAAGGGAATAAGGGC
GACACGGAAATGTTGAATACTCATACTCTTCCTTTTTCAATATTATTGAAGCATTTATCAGGGTTATTGT
CTCATGAGCGGATACATATTTGAATGTATTTAGAAAAATAAACAAATAGGGGTTCCGCGCACATTTCCCC
GAAAAGTGCCACCTGACGTC
Features (pLannotate 1.2.2; 26 found; start..end, strand, type, name):
     28..80      -  misc_feature   bom (fragment): basis of mobility region from pBR322
    235..614     +  enhancer       CMV enhancer: human cytomegalovirus immediate early enhancer
    615..818     +  promoter       CMV promoter: human cytomegalovirus (CMV) immediate early promoter
    814..847     +  LTR            5' LTR (truncated) (fragment): truncated 5' long terminal repeat (LTR) from HIV-1
    863..881     +  promoter       T7 promoter: promoter for bacteriophage T7 RNA polymerase
    912..932     +  protein_bind   attB1: mutant version of attB; core recombination site for the Gateway® BP reaction BP Clonase™
    938..2062    +  CDS            KCNJ15: KCJ15_HUMAN - Also known as KCNJ14. Experimental evidence at protein level: Swiss-Prot protein existence level 1. Inward rectifier potassium channels are characterized by a greater tendency to allow potassium to flow into the cell rather than out of it. Their voltage dependence is regulated by the concentration of extracellular potassium; as external potassium is raised, the voltage range of the channel opening shifts to more positive voltages. The inward rectification is mainly due to the blockage of outward current by internal magnesium. From Homo sapiens (Human).
   2067..2091    -  protein_bind   attB2: mutant version of attB; recombination site for the Gateway® BP reaction BP Clonase™
   2117..2158    +  CDS            V5 tag: epitope tag from simian virus 5
   2242..2290    +  polyA_signal   HSV TK poly(A) signal: herpes simplex virus thymidine kinase polyadenylation signal (Cole and Stacy, 1985)
   2381..2397    -  polyA_signal   bGH poly(A) signal (fragment): bovine growth hormone polyadenylation signal
   2492..2920    +  rep_origin     f1 ori (sequence partly withheld): f1 bacteriophage origin of replication; arrow indicates direction of (+) strand synthesis
   2935..3434    +  promoter       PGK promoter: mouse phosphoglycerate kinase 1 promoter
   3448..3495    +  promoter       EM7 promoter: synthetic bacterial promoter&nbsp
   3514..4230    +  CDS            Emerald: Emerald is a basic (constitutively fluorescent) green fluorescent protein published in 1998, derived from Aequorea victoria. It is reported to be a very rapidly-maturing weak dimer.
   4230..4626    +  CDS            BSD (fragment): blasticidin S deaminase; Aspergillus terreus BSD; confers resistance to blasticidin
   4627..4654    +  CDS            BleoR (fragment): antibiotic-binding protein; Sh ble from Streptoalloteichus hindustanus; confers resistance to bleomycin, phleomycin, and Zeocin™
   4664..4789    +  CDS            ble (fragment): BLE_KLEPN - Experimental evidence at protein level: Swiss-Prot protein existence level 1. Binding protein with a strong affinity to the bleomycin family of antibiotics. Binds to CL990; an antimitotic-antibiotic compound. From Klebsiella pneumoniae.
   4784..4905    +  polyA_signal   SV40 poly(A) signal: SV40 polyadenylation signal
   4978..4994    -  protein_bind   lac operator: The lac repressor binds to the lac operator to inhibit transcription in E. coli. This inhibition can be relieved by adding lactose or isopropyl-β-D-thiogalactopyranoside (IPTG). lac repressor encoded by lacI
   5002..5032    -  promoter       lac promoter: promoter for the E. coli lac operon
   5047..5068    -  protein_bind   CAP binding site: CAP binding activates transcription in the presence of cAMP. E. coli catabolite activator protein
   5081..5173    -  CDS            lacI (fragment): lac repressor; lacI; The lac repressor binds to the lac operator to inhibit transcription in E. coli. This inhibition can be relieved by adding lactose or isopropyl-β-D-thiogalactopyranoside (IPTG).
   5356..5944    -  rep_origin     ori: high-copy-number ColE1/pMB1/pBR322/pUC origin of replication
   6115..6975    -  CDS            AmpR: β-lactamase; bla; confers resistance to ampicillin, carbenicillin, and related antibiotics
   6976..7080    -  promoter       AmpR promoter: bla
