[The description below was written by a language model from this plasmid's Addgene catalogue record and pLannotate feature annotations shown in this document.]
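Description:
KCNJ15_pcDNA6.2/EmGFP-Bsd is a mammalian expression plasmid of about 7.1 kb. It was made by Gateway recombination of the human KCNJ15 open reading frame into the Invitrogen pcDNA6.2/EmGFP-Bsd/V5-DEST destination backbone. It is maintained in E. coli as a high-copy plasmid through a ColE1/pUC-type origin with ampicillin selection (β-lactamase under its own promoter), and it also carries an f1 phage origin. Small annotated fragments such as the lac promoter/operator region, a lacI piece, partial bleomycin-resistance matches and short LTR and bGH poly(A) hits appear to be backbone remnants or incidental matches rather than functional parts.

The construct contains two independent mammalian expression units. In the first, the CMV immediate-early enhancer and promoter drive KCNJ15, which encodes an inwardly rectifying potassium channel also known as Kir4.2/Kir1.3. The coding sequence is flanked by attB1 and attB2 sites and followed by a V5 epitope tag and the HSV TK polyadenylation signal. The record does not state whether the insert keeps its stop codon, so it is unclear whether the V5 tag is fused to the protein. A T7 promoter upstream of attB1 provides a sequencing primer site.

In the second unit, the mouse PGK promoter drives Emerald GFP fused to blasticidin S deaminase, terminated by the SV40 poly(A) signal. An EM7 bacterial promoter also precedes this fusion. Transfected cells can therefore be identified by green fluorescence or selected with blasticidin, independently of the KCNJ15 cassette. The plasmid comes from an overexpression screen of chromosome 21 genes for modulators of Sonic hedgehog signaling relevant to Down syndrome.
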