Addgene plasmid #176981: KCNJ15_pcDNA6.2/EmGFP-Bsd
Purpose: Mammalian expression vector encoding KCNJ15 and EmGFP-Bsd
Depositing lab: Roger Reeves. Depositing organization: Johns Hopkins University and School of Medicine. Publication: Overexpression screen of chromosome 21 genes reveals modulators of Sonic hedgehog signaling relevant to Down syndrome. Moyer AJ, Fernandez FX, Li Y, Klinedinst DK, Florea LD, Kazuki Y, Oshimura M, Reeves RH. Dis Model Mech. 2023 Apr 1;16(4):dmm049712. doi: 10.1242/dmm.049712. Epub 2023 Apr 13. PubMed 36995257.
Backbone
  Vector backbone: pcDNA6.2/EmGFP-Bsd/V5-DEST
  Backbone manufacturer: Invitrogen (V36620)
  Backbone size w/o insert (bp): 5983
  Vector type: Mammalian Expression
  Selectable markers: EmGFP fused to Blasticidin (bsd)-resistance marker
Growth in bacteria
  Bacterial resistance: Ampicillin, 100 μg/mL
  Growth temperature: 37°C
  Growth strain: DH5alpha
  Copy number: High Copy
Gene/Insert
  Gene/Insert name: KCNJ15 (alt names: IRKK; KIR1.3)
  Species: H. sapiens (human)
  Insert size (bp): 1128
  Entrez Gene: KCNJ15 (a.k.a. IRKK, KIR1.3, KIR4.2)
  Promoter: CMV
  Cloning method: Gateway Cloning
  Sequencing primers: 5′ T7; 3′ V5 reverse
Resource information
  A portion of this plasmid was derived from a plasmid made by: Derived from Addgene #53840
Terms and licenses: Academic/Nonprofit Terms; Industry Terms: Not Available to Industry
Depositor comments: KCNJ15 (NM_002243) expressed under the control of CMV promoter and EmGFP-Bsd under the control of PGK
How to cite: KCNJ15_pcDNA6.2/EmGFP-Bsd was a gift from Roger Reeves (Addgene plasmid # 176981 ; http://n2t.net/addgene:176981 ; RRID:Addgene_176981)
